>Addgene plasmid #116416 | pHAGE-IGF1R-N146T | addgene full sequence | sequence record 252213 | Addgene NGS Result
GGCTCCGGTGCCCGTCAGTGGGCAGAGCGCACATCGCCCACAGTCCCCGAGAAGTTGGGGGGAGGGGTCG
GCAATTGAACCGGTGCCTAGAGAAGGTGGCGCGGGGTAAACTGGGAAAGTGATGTCGTGTACTGGCTCCG
CCTTTTTCCCGAGGGTGGGGGAGAACCGTATATAAGTGCAGTAGTCGCCGTGAACGTTCTTTTTCGCAAC
GGGTTTGCCGCCAGAACACAGGTAAGTGCCGTGTGTGGTTCCCGCGGGCCTGGCCTCTTTACGGGTTATG
GCCCTTGCGTGCCTTGAATTACTTCCACCTGGCTGCAGTACGTGATTCTTGATCCCGAGCTTCGGGTTGG
AAGTGGGTGGGAGAGTTCGAGGCCTTGCGCTTAAGGAGCCCCTTCGCCTCGTGCTTGAGTTGAGGCCTGG
CCTGGGCGCTGGGGCCGCCGCGTGCGAATCTGGTGGCACCTTCGCGCCTGTCTCGCTGCTTTCGATAAGT
CTCTAGCCATTTAAAATTTTTGATGACCTGCTGCGACGCTTTTTTTCTGGCAAGATAGTCTTGTAAATGC
GGGCCAAGATCTGCACACTGGTATTTCGGTTTTTGGGGCCGCGGGCGGCGACGGGGCCCGTGCGTCCCAG
CGCACATGTTCGGCGAGGCGGGGCCTGCGAGCGCGGCCACCGAGAATCGGACGGGGGTAGTCTCAAGCTG
GCCGGCCTGCTCTGGTGCCTGGCCTCGCGCCGCCGTGTATCGCCCCGCCCTGGGCGGCAAGGCTGGCCCG
GTCGGCACCAGTTGCGTGAGCGGAAAGATGGCCGCTTCCCGGCCCTGCTGCAGGGAGCTCAAAATGGAGG
ACGCGGCGCTCGGGAGAGCGGGCGGGTGAGTCACCCACACAAAGGAAAAGGGCCTTTCCGTCCTCAGCCG
TCGCTTCATGTGACTCCACGGAGTACCGGGCGCCGTCCAGGCACCTCGATTAGTTCTCGAGCTTTTGGAG
TACGTCGTCTTTAGGTTGGGGGGAGGGGTTTTATGCGATGGAGTTTCCCCACACTGAGTGGGTGGAGACT
GAAGTTAGGCCAGCTTGGCACTTGATGTAATTCTCCTTGGAATTTGCCCTTTTTGAGTTTGGATCTTGGT
TCATTCTCAAGCCTCAGACAGTGGTTCAAAGTTTTTTTCTTCCATTTCAGGTGTCGTGAAGCGGCCCTGC
AGATATCAACAAGTTTGTACAAAAAAGCAGGCACCATGAAGTCTGGCTCCGGAGGAGGGTCCCCGACCTC
GCTGTGGGGGCTCCTGTTTCTCTCCGCCGCGCTCTCGCTCTGGCCGACGAGTGGAGAAATCTGCGGGCCA
GGCATCGACATCCGCAACGACTATCAGCAGCTGAAGCGCCTGGAGAACTGCACGGTGATCGAGGGCTACC
TCCACATCCTGCTCATCTCCAAGGCCGAGGACTACCGCAGCTACCGCTTCCCCAAGCTCACGGTCATTAC
CGAGTACTTGCTGCTGTTCCGAGTGGCTGGCCTCGAGAGCCTCGGAGACCTCTTCCCCAACCTCACGGTC
ATCCGCGGCTGGAAACTCTTCTACAACTACGCCCTGGTCATCTTCGAGATGACCAATCTCAAGGATATTG
GGCTTTACAACCTGAGGAACATTACTCGGGGGGCCATCAGGATTGAGAAAACTGCTGACCTCTGTTACCT
CTCCACTGTGGACTGGTCCCTGATCCTGGATGCGGTGTCCAATAACTACATTGTGGGGAATAAGCCCCCA
AAGGAATGTGGGGACCTGTGTCCAGGGACCATGGAGGAGAAGCCGATGTGTGAGAAGACCACCATCAACA
ATGAGTACAACTACCGCTGCTGGACCACAAACCGCTGCCAGAAAATGTGCCCAAGCACGTGTGGGAAGCG
GGCGTGCACCGAGAACAATGAGTGCTGCCACCCCGAGTGCCTGGGCAGCTGCAGCGCGCCTGACAACGAC
ACGGCCTGTGTAGCTTGCCGCCACTACTACTATGCCGGTGTCTGTGTGCCTGCCTGCCCGCCCAACACCT
ACAGGTTTGAGGGCTGGCGCTGTGTGGACCGTGACTTCTGCGCCAACATCCTCAGCGCCGAGAGCAGCGA
CTCCGAGGGGTTTGTGATCCACGACGGCGAGTGCATGCAGGAGTGCCCCTCGGGCTTCATCCGCAACGGC
AGCCAGAGCATGTACTGCATCCCTTGTGAAGGTCCTTGCCCGAAGGTCTGTGAGGAAGAAAAGAAAACAA
AGACCATTGATTCTGTTACTTCTGCTCAGATGCTCCAAGGATGCACCATCTTCAAGGGCAATTTGCTCAT
TAACATCCGACGGGGGAATAACATTGCTTCAGAGCTGGAGAACTTCATGGGGCTCATCGAGGTGGTGACG
GGCTACGTGAAGATCCGCCATTCTCATGCCTTGGTCTCCTTGTCCTTCCTAAAAAACCTTCGCCTCATCC
TAGGAGAGGAGCAGCTAGAAGGGAATTACTCCTTCTACGTCCTCGACAACCAGAACTTGCAGCAACTGTG
GGACTGGGACCACCGCAACCTGACCATCAAAGCAGGGAAAATGTACTTTGCTTTCAATCCCAAATTATGT
GTTTCCGAAATTTACCGCATGGAGGAAGTGACGGGGACTAAAGGGCGCCAAAGCAAAGGGGACATAAACA
CCAGGAACAACGGGGAGAGAGCCTCCTGTGAAAGTGACGTCCTGCATTTCACCTCCACCACCACGTCGAA
GAATCGCATCATCATAACCTGGCACCGGTACCGGCCCCCTGACTACAGGGATCTCATCAGCTTCACCGTT
TACTACAAGGAAGCACCCTTTAAGAATGTCACAGAGTATGATGGGCAGGATGCCTGCGGCTCCAACAGCT
GGAACATGGTGGACGTGGACCTCCCGCCCAACAAAGACGTGGAGCCCGGCATCTTACTACATGGGCTGAA
GCCCTGGACTCAGTACGCCGTTTACGTCAAGGCTGTGACCCTCACCATGGTGGAGAACGACCATATCCGT
GGGGCCAAGAGTGAGATCTTGTACATTCGCACCAATGCTTCAGTTCCTTCCATTCCCTTGGACGTTCTTT
CAGCATCGAACTCCTCTTCTCAGTTAATCGTGAAGTGGAACCCTCCCTCTCTGCCCAACGGCAACCTGAG
TTACTACATTGTGCGCTGGCAGCGGCAGCCTCAGGACGGCTACCTTTACCGGCACAATTACTGCTCCAAA
GACAAAATCCCCATCAGGAAGTATGCCGACGGCACCATCGACATTGAGGAGGTCACAGAGAACCCCAAGA
CTGAGGTGTGTGGTGGGGAGAAAGGGCCTTGCTGCGCCTGCCCCAAAACTGAAGCCGAGAAGCAGGCCGA
GAAGGAGGAGGCTGAATACCGCAAAGTCTTTGAGAATTTCCTGCACAACTCCATCTTCGTGCCCAGACCT
GAAAGGAAGCGGAGAGATGTCATGCAAGTGGCCAACACCACCATGTCCAGCCGAAGCAGGAACACCACGG
CCGCAGACACCTACAACATCACCGACCCGGAAGAGCTGGAGACAGAGTACCCTTTCTTTGAGAGCAGAGT
GGATAACAAGGAGAGAACTGTCATTTCTAACCTTCGGCCTTTCACATTGTACCGCATCGATATCCACAGC
TGCAACCACGAGGCTGAGAAGCTGGGCTGCAGCGCCTCCAACTTCGTCTTTGCAAGGACTATGCCCGCAG
AAGGAGCAGATGACATTCCTGGGCCAGTGACCTGGGAGCCAAGGCCTGAAAACTCCATCTTTTTAAAGTG
GCCGGAACCTGAGAATCCCAATGGATTGATTCTAATGTATGAAATAAAATACGGATCACAAGTTGAGGAT
CAGCGAGAATGTGTGTCCAGACAGGAATACAGGAAGTATGGAGGGGCCAAGCTAAACCGGCTAAACCCGG
GGAACTACACAGCCCGGATTCAGGCCACATCTCTCTCTGGGAATGGGTCGTGGACAGATCCTGTGTTCTT
CTATGTCCAGGCCAAAACAGGATATGAAAACTTCATCCATCTGATCATCGCTCTGCCCGTCGCTGTCCTG
TTGATCGTGGGAGGGTTGGTGATTATGCTGTACGTCTTCCATAGAAAGAGAAATAACAGCAGGCTGGGGA
ATGGAGTGCTGTATGCCTCTGTGAACCCGGAGTACTTCAGCGCTGCTGATGTGTACGTTCCTGATGAGTG
GGAGGTGGCTCGGGAGAAGATCACCATGAGCCGGGAACTTGGGCAGGGGTCGTTTGGGATGGTCTATGAA
GGAGTTGCCAAGGGTGTGGTGAAAGATGAACCTGAAACCAGAGTGGCCATTAAAACAGTGAACGAGGCCG
CAAGCATGCGTGAGAGGATTGAGTTTCTCAACGAAGCTTCTGTGATGAAGGAGTTCAATTGTCACCATGT
GGTGCGATTGCTGGGTGTGGTGTCCCAAGGCCAGCCAACACTGGTCATCATGGAACTGATGACACGGGGC
GATCTCAAAAGTTATCTCCGGTCTCTGAGGCCAGAAATGGAGAATAATCCAGTCCTAGCACCTCCAAGCC
TGAGCAAGATGATTCAGATGGCCGGAGAGATTGCAGACGGCATGGCATACCTCAACGCCAATAAGTTCGT
CCACAGAGACCTTGCTGCCCGGAATTGCATGGTAGCCGAAGATTTCACAGTCAAAATCGGAGATTTTGGT
ATGACGCGAGATATCTATGAGACAGACTATTACCGGAAAGGAGGGAAAGGGCTGCTGCCCGTGCGCTGGA
TGTCTCCTGAGTCCCTCAAGGATGGAGTCTTCACCACTTACTCGGACGTCTGGTCCTTCGGGGTCGTCCT
CTGGGAGATCGCCACACTGGCCGAGCAGCCCTACCAGGGCTTGTCCAACGAGCAAGTCCTTCGCTTCGTC
ATGGAGGGCGGCCTTCTGGACAAGCCAGACAACTGTCCTGACATGCTGTTTGAACTGATGCGCATGTGCT
GGCAGTATAACCCCAAGATGAGGCCTTCCTTCCTGGAGATCATCAGCAGCATCAAAGAGGAGATGGAGCC
TGGCTTCCGGGAGGTCTCCTTCTACTACAGCGAGGAGAACAAGCTGCCCGAGCCGGAGGAGCTGGACCTG
GAGCCAGAGAACATGGAGAGCGTCCCCCTGGACCCCTCGGCCTCCTCGTCCTCCCTGCCACTGCCCGACA
GACACTCAGGACACAAGGCCGAGAACGGCCCCGGCCCTGGGGTGCTGGTCCTCCGCGCCAGCTTCGACGA
GAGACAGCCTTACGCCCACATGAACGGGGGCCGCAAGAACGAGCGGGCCTTGCCGCTGCCCCAGTCTTCG
ACCTGCTAGAACCCAGCTTTCTTGTACAAAGTGGTGATATCCAATTAACCCTCACTAAAGGTGAGAATGT
AAAGAATGTTTATTGCCCTATAGTGAGTCGTATTACCACCCAACTTTTCTATACAAAGTGGTTGATATCC
AGCACAGTGGCGGCCGCTCGAGTCTAGAGGGCCCGCGGTTCGAAGGTAAGCCTATCCCTAACCCTCTCCT
CGGTCTCGATTCTACGCGTACCGGTTAGTAATGAGATCCCTCCCCCCCCCCTAACGTTACTGGCCGAAGC
CGCTTGGAATAAGGCCGGTGTGCGTTTGTCTATATGTTATTTTCCACCATATTGCCGTCTTTTGGCAATG
TGAGGGCCCGGAAACCTGGCCCTGTCTTCTTGACGAGCATTCCTAGGGGTCTTTCCCCTCTCGCCAAAGG
AATGCAAGGTCTGTTGAATGTCGTGAAGGAAGCAGTTCCTCTGGAAGCTTCTTGAAGACAAACAACGTCT
GTAGCGACCCTTTGCAGGCAGCGGAACCCCCCACCTGGCGACAGGTGCCTCTGCGGCCAAAAGCCACGTG
TATAAGATACACCTGCAAAGGCGGCACAACCCCAGTGCCACGTTGTGAGTTGGATAGTTGTGGAAAGAGT
CAAATGGCTCTCCTCAAGCGTATTCAACAAGGGGCTGAAGGATGCCCAGAAGGTACCCCATTGTATGGGA
TCTGATCTGGGGCCTCGGTGCACATGCTTTACATGTGTTTAGTCGAGGTTAAAAAAACGTCTAGGCCCCC
CGAACCACGGGGACGTGGTTTTCCTTTGAAAAACACGATGATAATATGGCCACACATATGACCGAGTACA
AGCCCACGGTGCGCCTCGCCACCCGCGACGACGTCCCCAGGGCCGTACGCACCCTCGCCGCCGCGTTCGC
CGACTACCCCGCCACGCGCCACACCGTCGATCCGGACCGCCACATCGAGCGGGTCACCGAGCTGCAAGAA
CTCTTCCTCACGCGCGTCGGGCTCGACATCGGCAAGGTGTGGGTCGCGGACGACGGCGCCGCGGTGGCGG
TCTGGACCACGCCGGAGAGCGTCGAAGCGGGGGCGGTGTTCGCCGAGATCGGCCCGCGCATGGCCGAGTT
GAGCGGTTCCCGGCTGGCCGCGCAGCAACAGATGGAAGGCCTCCTGGCGCCGCACCGGCCCAAGGAGCCC
GCGTGGTTCCTGGCCACCGTCGGCGTCTCGCCCGACCACCAGGGCAAGGGTCTGGGCAGCGCCGTCGTGC
TCCCCGGAGTGGAGGCGGCCGAGCGCGCCGGGGTGCCCGCCTTCCTGGAGACCTCCGCGCCCCGCAACCT
CCCCTTCTACGAGCGGCTCGGCTTCACCGTCACCGCCGACGTCGAGGTGCCCGAAGGACCGCGCACCTGG
TGCATGACCCGCAAGCCCGGTGCCTAAATCGATAGATCCTAATCAACCTCTGGATTACAAAATTTGTGAA
AGATTGACTGGTATTCTTAACTATGTTGCTCCTTTTACGCTATGTGGATACGCTGCTTTAATGCCTTTGT
ATCATGCTATTGCTTCCCGTATGGCTTTCATTTTCTCCTCCTTGTATAAATCCTGGTTGCTGTCTCTTTA
TGAGGAGTTGTGGCCCGTTGTCAGGCAACGTGGCGTGGTGTGCACTGTGTTTGCTGACGCAACCCCCACT
GGTTGGGGCATTGCCACCACCTGTCAGCTCCTTTCCGGGACTTTCGCTTTCCCCCTCCCTATTGCCACGG
CGGAACTCATCGCCGCCTGCCTTGCCCGCTGCTGGACAGGGGCTCGGCTGTTGGGCACTGACAATTCCGT
GGTGTTGTCGGGGAAATCATCGTCCTTTCCTTGGCTGCTCGCCTGTGTTGCCACCTGGATTCTGCGCGGG
ACGTCCTTCTGCTACGTCCCTTCGGCCCTCAATCCAGCGGACCTTCCTTCCCGCGGCCTGCTGCCGGCTC
TGCGGCCTCTTCCGCGTCTTCGCCTTCGCCCTCAGACGAGTCGGATCTCCCTTTGGGCCGCCTCCCCGCC
TGAGATCCTTTAAGACCAATGACTTACAAGGCAGCTGTAGATCTTAGCCACTTTTTAAAAGAAAAGGGGG
GACTGGAAGGGCTAATTCACTCCCAACGAAGACAAGATCTGCTTTTTGCTTGTACTGGGTCTCTCTGGTT
AGACCAGATCTGAGCCTGGGAGCTCTCTGGCTAACTAGGGAACCCACTGCTTAAGCCTCAATAAAGCTTG
CCTTGAGTGCTTCAAGTAGTGTGTGCCCGTCTGTTGTGTGACTCTGGTAACTAGAGATCCCTCAGACCCT
TTTAGTCAGTGTGGAAAATCTCTAGCAGTAGTAGTTCATGTCATCTTATTATTCAGTATTTATAACTTGC
AAAGAAATGAATATCAGAGAGTGAGAGGCCCGGGTTAATTAAGGAAAGGGCTAGATCATTCTTGAAGACG
AAAGGGCCTCGTGATACGCCTATTTTTATAGGTTAATGTCATGATAATAATGGTTTCTTAGACGTCAGGT
GGCACTTTTCGGGGAAATGTGCGCGGAACCCCTATTTGTTTATTTTTCTAAATACATTCAAATATGTATC
CGCTCATGAGACAATAACCCTGATAAATGCTTCAATAATATTGAAAAAGGAAGAGTATGAGTATTCAACA
TTTCCGTGTCGCCCTTATTCCCTTTTTTGCGGCATTTTGCCTTCCTGTTTTTGCTCACCCAGAAACGCTG
GTGAAAGTAAAAGATGCTGAAGATCAGTTGGGTGCACGAGTGGGTTACATCGAACTGGATCTCAACAGCG
GTAAGATCCTTGAGAGTTTTCGCCCCGAAGAACGTTTTCCAATGATGAGCACTTTTAAAGTTCTGCTATG
TGGCGCGGTATTATCCCGTGTTGACGCCGGGCAAGAGCAACTCGGTCGCCGCATACACTATTCTCAGAAT
GACTTGGTTGAGTACTCACCAGTCACAGAAAAGCATCTTACGGATGGCATGACAGTAAGAGAATTATGCA
GTGCTGCCATAACCATGAGTGATAACACTGCGGCCAACTTACTTCTGACAACGATCGGAGGACCGAAGGA
GCTAACCGCTTTTTTGCACAACATGGGGGATCATGTAACTCGCCTTGATCGTTGGGAACCGGAGCTGAAT
GAAGCCATACCAAACGACGAGCGTGACACCACGATGCCTGTAGCAATGGCAACAACGTTGCGCAAACTAT
TAACTGGCGAACTACTTACTCTAGCTTCCCGGCAACAATTAATAGACTGGATGGAGGCGGATAAAGTTGC
AGGACCACTTCTGCGCTCGGCCCTTCCGGCTGGCTGGTTTATTGCTGATAAATCTGGAGCCGGTGAGCGT
GGGTCTCGCGGTATCATTGCAGCACTGGGGCCAGATGGTAAGCCCTCCCGTATCGTAGTTATCTACACGA
CGGGGAGTCAGGCAACTATGGATGAACGAAATAGACAGATCGCTGAGATAGGTGCCTCACTGATTAAGCA
TTGGTAACTGTCAGACCAAGTTTACTCATATATACTTTAGATTGATTTAAAACTTCATTTTTAATTTAAA
AGGATCTAGGTGAAGATCCTTTTTGATAATCTCATGACCAAAATCCCTTAACGTGAGTTTTCGTTCCACT
GAGCGTCAGACCCCGTAGAAAAGATCAAAGGATCTTCTTGAGATCCTTTTTTTCTGCGCGTAATCTGCTG
CTTGCAAACAAAAAAACCACCGCTACCAGCGGTGGTTTGTTTGCCGGATCAAGAGCTACCAACTCTTTTT
CCGAAGGTAACTGGCTTCAGCAGAGCGCAGATACCAAATACTGTTCTTCTAGTGTAGCCGTAGTTAGGCC
ACCACTTCAAGAACTCTGTAGCACCGCCTACATACCTCGCTCTGCTAATCCTGTTACCAGTGGCTGCTGC
CAGTGGCGATAAGTCGTGTCTTACCGGGTTGGACTCAAGACGATAGTTACCGGATAAGGCGCAGCGGTCG
GGCTGAACGGGGGGTTCGTGCACACAGCCCAGCTTGGAGCGAACGACCTACACCGAACTGAGATACCTAC
AGCGTGAGCTATGAGAAAGCGCCACGCTTCCCGAAGGGAGAAAGGCGGACAGGTATCCGGTAAGCGGCAG
GGTCGGAACAGGAGAGCGCACGAGGGAGCTTCCAGGGGGAAACGCCTGGTATCTTTATAGTCCTGTCGGG
TTTCGCCACCTCTGACTTGAGCGTCGATTTTTGTGATGCTCGTCAGGGGGGCGGAGCCTATGGAAAAACG
CCAGCAACGCGGCCTTTTTACGGTTCCTGGCCTTTTGCTGGCCTTTTGCTCACATGTTCTTTCCTGCGTT
ATCCCCTGATTCTGTGGATAACCGTATTACCGCCTTTGAGTGAGCTGATACCGCTCGCCGCAGCCGAACG
ACCGAGCGCAGCGAGTCAGTGAGCGAGGAAGCGGAAGAGCGCCCAATACGCAAACCGCCTCTCCCCGCGC
GTTGGCCGATTCATTAATGCAGCAAGCTCATGGCTGACTAATTTTTTTTATTTATGCAGAGGCCGAGGCC
GCCTCGGCCTCTGAGCTATTCCAGAAGTAGTGAGGAGGCTTTTTTGGAGGCCTAGGCTTTTGCAAAAAGC
TCCCCGTGGCACGACAGGTTTCCCGACTGGAAAGCGGGCAGTGAGCGCAACGCAATTAATGTGAGTTAGC
TCACTCATTAGGCACCCCAGGCTTTACACTTTATGCTTCCGGCTCGTATGTTGTGTGGAATTGTGAGCGG
ATAACAATTTCACACAGGAAACAGCTATGACATGATTACGAATTTCACAAATAAAGCATTTTTTTCACTG
CATTCTAGTTGTGGTTTGTCCAAACTCATCAATGTATCTTATCATGTCTGGATCAACTGGATAACTCAAG
CTAACCAAAATCATCCCAAACTTCCCACCCCATACCCTATTACCACTGCCAATTACCTGTGGTTTCATTT
ACTCTAAACCTGTGATTCCTCTGAATTATTTTCATTTTAAAGAAATTGTATTTGTTAAATATGTACTACA
AACTTAGTAGTTGGAAGGGCTAATTCACTCCCAAAGAAGACAAGATATCCTTGATCTGTGGATCTACCAC
ACACAAGGCTACTTCCCTGATTAGCAGAACTACACACCAGGGCCAGGGGTCAGATATCCACTGACCTTTG
GATGGTGCTACAAGCTAGTACCAGTTGAGCCAGATAAGGTAGAAGAGGCCAATAAAGGAGAGAACACCAG
CTTGTTACACCCTGTGAGCCTGCATGGGATGGATGACCCGGAGAGAGAAGTGTTAGAGTGGAGGTTTGAC
AGCCGCCTAGCATTTCATCACGTGGCCCGAGAGCTGCATCCGGAGTACTTCAAGAACTGCTGATATCGAG
CTTGCTACAAGGGACTTTCCGCTGGGGACTTTCCAGGGAGGCGTGGCCTGGGCGGGACTGGGGAGTGGCG
AGCCCTCAGATCCTGCATATAAGCAGCTGCTTTTTGCCTGTACTGGGTCTCTCTGGTTAGACCAGATCTG
AGCCTGGGAGCTCTCTGGCTAACTAGGGAACCCACTGCTTAAGCCTCAATAAAGCTTGCCTTGAGTGCTT
CAAGTAGTGTGTGCCCGTCTGTTGTGTGACTCTGGTAACTAGAGATCCCTCAGACCCTTTTAGTCAGTGT
GGAAAATCTCTAGCAGTGGCGCCCGAACAGGGACTTGAAAGCGAAAGGGAAACCAGAGGAGCTCTCTCGA
CGCAGGACTCGGCTTGCTGAAGCGCGCACGGCAAGAGGCGAGGGGCGGCGACTGGTGAGTACGCCAAAAA
TTTTGACTAGCGGAGGCTAGAAGGAGAGAGATGGGTGCGAGAGCGTCAGTATTAAGCGGGGGAGAATTAG
ATCGCGATGGGAAAAAATTCGGTTAAGGCCAGGGGGAAAGAAAAAATATAAATTAAAACATATAGTATGG
GCAAGCAGGGAGCTAGAACGATTCGCAGTTAATCCTGGCCTGTTAGAAACATCAGAAGGCTGTAGACAAA
TACTGGGACAGCTACAACCATCCCTTCAGACAGGATCAGAAGAACTTAGATCATTATATAATACAGTAGC
AACCCTCTATTGTGTGCATCAAAGGATAGAGATAAAAGACACCAAGGAAGCTTTAGACAAGATAGAGGAA
GAGCAAAACAAAAGTAAGACCACCGCACAGCAAGCGGCCGGCCGCTGATCTTCAGACCTGGAGGAGGAGA
TATGAGGGACAATTGGAGAAGTGAATTATATAAATATAAAGTAGTAAAAATTGAACCATTAGGAGTAGCA
CCCACCAAGGCAAAGAGAAGAGTGGTGCAGAGAGAAAAAAGAGCAGTGGGAATAGGAGCTTTGTTCCTTG
GGTTCTTGGGAGCAGCAGGAAGCACTATGGGCGCAGCGTCAATGACGCTGACGGTACAGGCCAGACAATT
ATTGTCTGGTATAGTGCAGCAGCAGAACAATTTGCTGAGGGCTATTGAGGCGCAACAGCATCTGTTGCAA
CTCACAGTCTGGGGCATCAAGCAGCTCCAGGCAAGAATCCTGGCTGTGGAAAGATACCTAAAGGATCAAC
AGCTCCTGGGGATTTGGGGTTGCTCTGGAAAACTCATTTGCACCACTGCTGTGCCTTGGAATGCTAGTTG
GAGTAATAAATCTCTGGAACAGATTTGGAATCACACGACCTGGATGGAGTGGGACAGAGAAATTAACAAT
TACACAAGCTTAATACACTCCTTAATTGAAGAATCGCAAAACCAGCAAGAAAAGAATGAACAAGAATTAT
TGGAATTAGATAAATGGGCAAGTTTGTGGAATTGGTTTAACATAACAAATTGGCTGTGGTATATAAAATT
ATTCATAATGATAGTAGGAGGCTTGGTAGGTTTAAGAATAGTTTTTGCTGTACTTTCTATAGTGAATAGA
GTTAGGCAGGGATATTCACCATTATCGTTTCAGACCCACCTCCCAACCCCGAGGGGACCCGACAGGCCCG
AAGGAATAGAAGAAGAAGGTGGAGAGAGAGACAGAGACAGATCCATTCGATTAGTGAACGGATCTCGACG
GTATCGCCGAATTCACAAATGGCAGTATTCATCCACAATTTTAAAAGAAAAGGGGGGATTGGGGGGTACA
GTGCAGGGGAAAGAATAGTAGACATAATAGCAACAGACATACAAACTAAAGAATTACAAAAACAAATTAC
AAAAATTCAAAATTTTCGGGTTTATTACAGGGACAGCAGAGATCCAGTTTGGACTAGTCGTGA
Features (pLannotate 1.2.2; 30 found; start..end, strand, type, name):
      1..1179    +  promoter       EF-1α promoter: strong constitutive promoter for human elongation factor EF-1α
   1200..1220    +  protein_bind   attB1: mutant version of attB; core recombination site for the Gateway® BP reaction BP Clonase™
   1226..5326    +  CDS            IGF1R: IGF1R_HUMAN - Experimental evidence at protein level: Swiss-Prot protein existence level 1. When present in a hybrid receptor with INSR, binds IGF1. PubMed:12138094 shows that hybrid receptors composed of IGF1R and INSR isoform Long are activated with a high affinity by IGF1, with low affinity by IGF2 and not significantly activated by insulin, and that hybrid receptors composed of IGF1R and INSR isoform Short are activated by IGF1, IGF2 and insulin. In contrast, PubMed:16831875 shows that hybrid receptors composed of IGF1R and INSR isoform Long and hybrid receptors composed of IGF1R and INSR
   5331..5355    -  protein_bind   attB2: mutant version of attB; recombination site for the Gateway® BP reaction BP Clonase™
   5363..5381    +  promoter       T3 promoter: promoter for bacteriophage T3 RNA polymerase
   5407..5425    -  promoter       T7 promoter: promoter for bacteriophage T7 RNA polymerase
   5431..5449    -  protein_bind   attB4 (fragment): mutant version of attB; core recombination site for the Gateway® BP reaction BP Clonase™
   5505..5546    +  CDS            V5 tag: epitope tag from simian virus 5
   5672..6134    +  misc_feature   IRES: internal ribosome entry site (IRES) of the encephalomyocarditis virus (EMCV)
   6148..6745    +  CDS            PuroR (fragment): puromycin N-acetyltransferase; pac from Streptomyces; confers resistance to puromycin
   6761..7349    +  misc_feature   WPRE: woodchuck hepatitis virus posttranscriptional regulatory element
   7357..7422    +  CDS            nef (fragment): NEF_HV1Z2 - Experimental evidence at protein level: Swiss-Prot protein existence level 1. Extracellular Nef protein targets CD4(+) T-lymphocytes for apoptosis by interacting with CXCR4 surface receptors. From Human immunodeficiency virus type 1 group M subtype D (isolate Z2/CDC-Z34) (HIV-1).
   7424..7657    +  LTR            3' LTR (ΔU3): self-inactivating 3' long terminal repeat (LTR) from HIV-1
   7862..7966    +  promoter       AmpR promoter: bla
   7967..8827    +  CDS            AmpR: β-lactamase; bla; confers resistance to ampicillin, carbenicillin, and related antibiotics
   8998..9586    +  rep_origin     ori: high-copy-number ColE1/pMB1/pBR322/pUC origin of replication
   9769..9823    +  CDS            lacI (fragment): lac repressor; lacI; The lac repressor binds to the lac operator to inhibit transcription in E. coli. This inhibition can be relieved by adding lactose or isopropyl-β-D-thiogalactopyranoside (IPTG).
   9829..9922    +  rep_origin     SV40 ori (fragment): SV40 origin of replication
   9947..9984    +  CDS            lacI (fragment): lac repressor; lacI; The lac repressor binds to the lac operator to inhibit transcription in E. coli. This inhibition can be relieved by adding lactose or isopropyl-β-D-thiogalactopyranoside (IPTG).
   9997..10018   +  protein_bind   CAP binding site: CAP binding activates transcription in the presence of cAMP. E. coli catabolite activator protein
  10033..10063   +  promoter       lac promoter: promoter for the E. coli lac operon
  10067..10089   +  protein_bind   lac operator (fragment): The lac repressor binds to the lac operator to inhibit transcription in E. coli. This inhibition can be relieved by adding lactose or isopropyl-β-D-thiogalactopyranoside (IPTG). lac repressor encoded by lacI
  10121..10204   +  polyA_signal   SV40 poly(A) signal (fragment): SV40 polyadenylation signal
  10371..10700   +  CDS            nef (fragment): NEF_HV1BR - Experimental evidence at protein level: Swiss-Prot protein existence level 1. Extracellular Nef protein targets CD4(+) T-lymphocytes for apoptosis by interacting with CXCR4 surface receptors (PubMed:14990729). From Human immunodeficiency virus type 1 group M subtype B (isolate BRU/LAI) (HIV-1).
  10748..11005   +  LTR            5' LTR (truncated): truncated 5' long terminal repeat (LTR) from HIV-1
  11052..11177   +  misc_feature   HIV-1 Ψ: packaging signal of human immunodeficiency virus type 1
  11161..11499   +  CDS            HIV-1 gag (fragment): gag protein from human immunodeficiency virus 1; gag
  11674..11907   +  misc_feature   RRE: The Rev response element (RRE) of HIV-1 allows for Rev-dependent mRNA export from the nucleus to the cytoplasm.
  12284..12384   +  CDS            Rev (fragment): human immunodeficiency virus 1 (HIV-1) Rev protein; rev; enhances nuclear export of unspliced and incompletely spliced viral mRNAs
  12429..12546   +  misc_feature   cPPT/CTS: central polypurine tract and central termination sequence of HIV-1
