[The description below was written by a language model from this plasmid's Addgene catalogue record and pLannotate feature annotations shown in this document.]
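Description:
pHAGE-IGF1R-N146T is a 12.6 kb HIV-1-based lentiviral expression plasmid built on the pHAGE backbone and carrying the human insulin-like growth factor 1 receptor (IGF1R) with the N146T substitution. It is propagated in E. coli through a high-copy ColE1/pUC-type origin and selected with ampicillin via the β-lactamase gene. The recombination-deficient Stbl3 strain is recorded as the host, a common choice for plasmids with repeated LTR sequences.

The transfer cassette is flanked by a truncated 5' LTR and a self-inactivating ΔU3 3' LTR. It contains the Ψ packaging signal with a partial gag sequence, the Rev response element for Rev-dependent export of the genomic RNA, and the cPPT/CTS element, which aids nuclear import and transduction. Within the cassette, the constitutive human EF-1α promoter drives the IGF1R open reading frame, which sits between attB1 and attB2 sites left by Gateway recombination. Downstream lie short T3 and T7 promoter sequences, an attB4 fragment and an annotated V5 epitope tag. The V5 tag is separated from the receptor coding sequence by these elements, and the record does not state whether it is fused in frame to IGF1R. An EMCV IRES then directs translation of puromycin N-acetyltransferase from the same transcript, so transduced mammalian cells can be selected with puromycin. A WPRE boosts transcript stability and expression.

The stated purpose is lentiviral expression of IGF1R N146T. The construct comes from a study that systematically annotated the function of somatic mutations found in cancer, where stable expression of such variants allows their effects to be compared with the wild-type receptor.
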