Addgene plasmid #116416: pHAGE-IGF1R-N146T
Purpose: Lentiviral expression of IGF1R N146T
Depositing lab: Gordon Mills & Kenneth Scott. Depositing organization: Baylor College of Medicine. Publication: Systematic Functional Annotation of Somatic Mutations in Cancer. Ng PK, Li J, Jeong KJ, Shao S, Chen H, Tsang YH, Sengupta S, Wang Z, Bhavana VH, Tran R, Soewito S, Minussi DC, Moreno D, Kong K, Dogruluk T, Lu H, Gao J, Tokheim C, Zhou DC, Johnson AM, Zeng J, Ip CKM, Ju Z, Wester M, Yu S, Li Y, Vellano CP, Schultz N, Karchin R, Ding L, Lu Y, Cheung LWT, Chen K, Shaw KR, Meric-Bernstam F, Scott KL, Yi S, Sahni N, Liang H, Mills GB. Cancer Cell. 2018 Mar 12;33(3):450-462.e10. doi: 10.1016/j.ccell.2018.01.021. PubMed 29533785.
Backbone
  Vector backbone: pHAGE
  Vector type: Lentiviral
Growth in bacteria
  Bacterial resistance: Ampicillin, 100 μg/mL
  Growth temperature: 37°C
  Growth strain: Stbl3
  Copy number: High Copy
Gene/Insert
  Gene/Insert name: IGF1R
  Species: H. sapiens (human)
  Mutation: N146T
  Entrez Gene: IGF1R (a.k.a. CD221, IGFIR, IGFR, JTK13)
  Cloning method: Gateway Cloning
Terms and licenses: Academic/Nonprofit Terms; Industry Terms: Not Available to Industry
How to cite: pHAGE-IGF1R-N146T was a gift from Gordon Mills & Kenneth Scott (Addgene plasmid # 116416 ; http://n2t.net/addgene:116416 ; RRID:Addgene_116416)
